>Addgene plasmid #188787 | EcAvs1 | addgene full sequence | sequence record 384034 | Addgene NGS Result
GTCTTGAGGGGTTTTTTGCTGAAACCTCAGGCATTTGAGAAGCACACGGTCACACTGCTTCCGGTAGTCA
ATAAACCGGTAAACCAGCAATAGACATAAGCGGCTATTTAACGACCCTGCCCTGAACCGACGACCGGGTC
GAATTTGCTTTCGAATTTCTGCCATTCATCCGCTTATTATCACTTATTCAGGCGTAGCACCAGGCGTTTA
AGGGCACCAATAACTGCCTTAAAAAAATTACGCCCCGCCCTGCCACTCATCGCAATACTGTTGTAATTCA
TTTAACATTCTGCCGACATGGAAGCCATCACAGACGGCATGATGAACCTGAATCGCCAGCGGCATCAGCA
CCTTGTCGCCTTGCGTATAATATTTGCCCATAGTGAAAACGGGGGCGAAGAAGTTGTCCATATTGGCCAC
GTTTAAATCAAAACTGGTGAAACTCACCCAGGGATTGGCTGAGACGAAAAACATATTCTCAATAAACCCT
TTAGGGAAATAGGCCAGGTTTTCACCGTAACACGCCACATCTTGCGAATATATGTGTAGAAACTGCCGGA
AATCGTCGTGGTATTCACTCCAGAGCGATGAAAACGTTTCAGTTTGCTCATGGAAAACGGTGTAACAAGG
GTGAACACTATCCCATATCACCAGCTCACCGTCTTTCATCGCCATACGGAACTCTGGATGAGCATTCATC
AGGCGGGCAAGAATGTGAATAAAGGCCGGATAAAACTTGTGCTTATTTTTCTTTACGGTCTTTAAAAAGG
CCGTAATATCCAGCTGAACGGTCTGGTTATAGGTACATTGAGCAACTGACTGAAATGCCTCAAAATGTTC
TTTACGATGCCATTGGGATATATCAACGGTGGTATATCCAGTGATTTTTTTCTCCATTTTAGCTTCCTTA
GCTCCTGAAAATCTCGATAACTCAAAAAATACGCCCGGTAGTGATCTTATTTCATTATGGTGAAAGTTGG
AACCTCTTACGTGCCGATCAACGTCTCATTTTCGCCAAAAGTTGGCCCAGGGCTTCCCGGTATCAACAGG
GACACCAGGATTTATTTATTCTGCGAAGTGATCTTCCGTCACAGGTATTTATTCGGCGCAAAGTGCGTCG
GGTGATGCTGCCAACTTACTGATTTAGTGTATGATGGTGTTTTTGAGGTGCTCCAGTGGCTTCTGTTTCT
ATCAGCTGTCCCTCCTGTTCAGCTACTGACGGGGTGGTGCGTAACGGCAAAAGCACCGCCGGACATCAGC
GCTAGCGGAGTGTATACTGGCTTACTATGTTGGCACTGATGAGGGTGTCAGTGAAGTGCTTCATGTGGCA
GGAGAAAAAAGGCTGCACCGGTGCGTCAGCAGAATATGTGATACAGGATATATTCCGCTTCCTCGCTCAC
TGACTCGCTACGCTCGGTCGTTCGACTGCGGCGAGCGGAAATGGCTTACGAACGGGGCGGAGATTTCCTG
GAAGATGCCAGGAAGATACTTAACAGGGAAGTGAGAGGGCCGCGGCAAAGCCGTTTTTCCATAGGCTCCG
CCCCCCTGACAAGCATCACGAAATCTGACGCTCAAATCAGTGGTGGCGAAACCCGACAGGACTATAAAGA
TACCAGGCGTTTCCCCCTGGCGGCTCCCTCGTGCGCTCTCCTGTTCCTGCCTTTCGGTTTACCGGTGTCA
TTCCGCTGTTATGGCCGCGTTTGTCTCATTCCACGCCTGACACTCAGTTCCGGGTAGGCAGTTCGCTCCA
AGCTGGACTGTATGCACGAACCCCCCGTTCAGTCCGACCGCTGCGCCTTATCCGGTAACTATCGTCTTGA
GTCCAACCCGGAAAGACATGCAAAAGCACCACTGGCAGCAGCCACTGGTAATTGATTTAGAGGAGTTAGT
CTTGAAGTCATGCGCCGGTTAAGGCTAAACTGAAAGGACAAGTTTTGGTGACTGCGCTCCTCCAAGCCAG
TTACCTCGGTTCAAAGAGTTGGTAGCTCAGAGAACCTTCGAAAAACCGCCCTGCAAGGCGGTTTTTTCGT
TTTCAGAGCAAGAGATTACGCGCAGACCAAAACGATCTCAAGAAGATCATCTTATTAATCAGATAAAATA
TTTCTAGATTTCAGTGCAATTTATCTCTTCAAATGTAGCACCTGAAGTCAGCCCCATACGATATAAGTTG
TAATTCTCATGTTAGTCATGCCCCGCGCCCACCGGAAGGAGCTGACTGGGTTGAAGGCTCTCAAGGGCAT
CGGTCGAGATCCCGGTGCCTAATGAGTGAGCTAACTTACATTAATTGCGTTGCGCAGAAATTTCGCGACA
GAGATCCTTAACGGTGCGTCGAGCTTCGACGGAATTCAGAATAATGATGGTCTGGTGTTCGGTGAATCGT
GCTTTGCGCATGGCGATCTCCTATCAGAACAAAACCAGTATGCCGGATGATCTCTAAAAGTGAATGGACC
GATATGCAGGGATGCTTACAGTGGGTCTTCGACCTTTATAAGCATAGTAAAGAATAGAATATGCCAATGT
ACGATAATCTGTGCACTCTATTACCTGCGCAAAAAAGTACACCAGAATTGTTTGTCTGGTTTGGCAAATT
GAGATCATTAGGCGGCATAGCGAATGACTTTAAATGAAAAGCCCGATTCATCAATAAAGATTGTTAAAAC
AAAAACCTTGCCCCCAGCAGAGGGCGAGCGCCGGGCAATGCGTGGCTATATGGGCCAATATGAAAGAGCC
GGTGCAGCCATTTATGCTGAATTAGAGCGTGGGCAATTGGAGTGGATAGGCGTAGCGGACCGCAGTGCGG
GTATCGTTGATGATTTAGTACTTGGATTTAATGGCCTTATCGTTGGGCACCAGTTCAAAACGTCCCGTTT
CCCTGGTACATTTACAGTACAGACACTCTTAGTAGGGTCTGATGGTCTGCTTAAGCCATTAGTTTGCGCC
TGGCAAAATCTTTGTAGTGCTAACCCAACGTCTCAGGTAGAAATTCGTTTAGTTGTCAACGATTATCCAT
CAGTTAACGACGCTCCCGGAATGGAAGCTCCAGCTCATAGCGCTGCCTTCCTTGATGAGTTTGAACATTA
TCCCAAACGCACGCTTGAGGAATGGCGCTACAGTAACTGGGGCCGTTTAGTCGAAATATTATTTCAACAT
TCCTGCCTAGGTGACGATGATTTCGAGAGATTTTTTCATGCGTTGCGCATAATTCATGGTTCTGCAGCAG
ATTTTATACAATTCCATAAACTCAGTGCAGAACAAGCGAGACTGGCGTCTGATATAGCAAAAATATTACC
TCGACTGGTCTCCGATAAACGAGATAGGGATCGATGGTCCTGTGAAGAACTATTATATGAACTAGGGTGG
AAAGATCCCACCAAAACACGCCACTTACATCGTTTTCCCATCGGTGCTCACGTCCAACGCAACCGCGATA
CGGAACTACAACTTCTCCAGACGATACGCAACACAATCCAGGGCTATGTGGCATTGATTGGGCCTCCAGG
TTCGGGGAAATCGACCTTGCTACAGACAACCCTAGCTACCGAGTATAACACTCGGGTCGTGCGCTATCTG
GCTTTCATACCGGGCGCTGCGCAAGGTGTAGGGCGCGGGGAAGCTGATGATTTCTTCGAAGACATTTCTG
CCCAGTTACGCAGCAGCGGGCTGCCTGGACTTCGCCTTCGAGACAGCAGCCAATTTGAAAGGCGCGAACA
ATTCGGTGAACTGCTCAAACAAGCTGGCGAGCGTTATCAACGTGATACAGTAAGAACCATCATTATTGTT
GATGGGCTGGATCATATCCCCCGCGAAGAACTACCAGCCCATTCGCTGTTAGGGGAATTGCCGCTGCCTG
CAGCCATCCCTTTGGGCGTGACATTTATACTTGGCACCCAGCGACTGGAACTCAGGCATCTCAAACCCGC
AGTACAGGAACAGGCTGGGCATCCGGATCGTCTCGTAACAATGCATCCACTTGAGAGAGTGGCGGTCGCC
AGGATGGCAGACGTTTTAGGTCTTGATTCAACCATTTCGCGTGTAAAACTTTATGAACTTAGCCGCGGTC
ATCCGCTGGCGGCCAATTATCTCATTAAGGCACTGTTATCGGCTGATGAACAGGACATATCATGCATCCT
CGCCGGAGGGATGGAATTTAATGGCGATATTGAATCAGTTTACGCATCTGCCTGGAGAGAAATCGCAAAC
GACCCTGATGTTATGCATGTACTGGGTTTCATTGCCCGTGTCGAAGCTCCGATGCCGCTGAAATTGCTGG
CAACAATCGTAGATGCTCAGGCGATAGAGCGTACCTTAAAGACCGTCCGGCATTTACTCAAGGAAACCTC
AAAGGGGTGGACTGTATTCCATAACAGCTTCCGTCTATTTGTGCTCTCCAAACCAAAGATAACACTGGGC
AGTATAGATGAAACCTATTCACAACATATTTATCGTGAATTAGCTAAACTATCTCGTCATGCACCAGAAC
ATTCATTACAGTCCTGGCTAACACTGCGCTATCTCGCCCGGTCAGGAGAGCGTGATGAACTTCTGGCACT
CGCAACTCCAGCATATTTTCGACACCAGTTTGCACATGGACGTTCCTGTTCAGAGATTGATGCGGACATT
CACTTGGCTCTGATTGCTGCGCGTTCCACGTATGATGGTGTAATTGCCACACGGTTATTACTTTGCCGTG
ATGAGATATCCAGACGAACTCAAGCACTGGAGTATGCCAATGAACTTCCGCGCGCGATGTTAAAAGTTGG
CGATATTGATGCGGCGATCTCTTTCGTCCAGGACTTTCCCAATGCGGGCTATGAAGTTGTTGACCTTCTT
TTGGAACAGGGTGATTTTGACCGCGCGAAAGAACTGTTTGAGCACCTTGAGCCATTATCTCAATTGCATA
CCCCCAGATTCGAGCACTATGGGGATTCGCATAATCTACAAGAATTCAAAAAATGGGCAAAACGAGTTGT
TCACTTCCGCGACGCTGAGCAAATTAAGCAGGCAATAGACTATTTGACCGTTGAGGGGTTTAAACACGCC
ACAAGTGTATCAACCGATGAAAATATTTCCTCTATTCGCGAACAGTTAAAGTGGACAGTGGTCGAGGCAA
TTGTTAACTGGCAATCAGACGTTAATATTCAGGATACCTGCAATCAGTATGGCATTCATGTGCAAGAGAT
ACCGGTTTTGATGACTCAGGCTGGATTTATTGCTAGAGACAGAGGAAATAACACCTTAGCATCGGAATTA
TTTAAGACTGCCATGGCATTGTCTGATTTTAATGATGTTTCTAATGGGGGGCGAAGATCGATTGCATTAT
TTTATGCCACATCAGGCTGCACCGATCTGGCTTCAAAATTATTCGAAAACCTTTTTGCGCCTGCAATTTC
GATGGGAGACAATGAATTAGAATCAACAAAAGCACTGACGCTTGCAGCCATGGAACATGCGCAACTTTGC
GTTTTGCTCGGCAAATCCTTGCCCGACGTAGTCACCTCAACACACGCTATCTTACGACCGCTGCAGACAC
ATGCTTCAGAAACGGGACGCTTGTTGGGGCTGTCCATAATAAATGCCTCATGTATTCCTTCTGGAAATAT
TAAAATGGTCTGTCGCATGGTGATGAGATATGTAATGCAACTCAATAGCTATTCTGGAAACGATACCTAT
CAGGCTCAATTGGCATTGACAGCTACATCACCACTGATTTGTACATTAATTAAAATTTCTGCGCTGTGTG
GTAAGGTTGAATATTATTCAGTAATAAATGAAATTGATAATGCAATGCCTGCTTTAATATTAAAAGGCAA
TACACTACTCCGGCGTGAAATAGCATTGGCAATGTATCAGGCTGACGGTGACCGTGAAAGGGCGGCCGCC
AGATTTGAGCCTATGGTAAACGAGTTGGTAGAAAATACACCTAGCGAGCAACTCGAGACTCTGTCAGTTC
TGGCAAACAGCTTTGCTGCAATTGGCGATGTTGACCGGGCACTAAACTTACTTGCTTCGATACATGACCA
CTGTTTAGGCTACGCTCTGGCAGCGCGTAAGGACCCTTTATACTCTGTTTGGAAAGACATATTGATTTTG
GCCAATGCGGCAGACCCAGAACACCGTGCTCAACGAATAGGTCAGTTGATACGACAGGTTGATGGTATGA
AGGAAACCGAGGGAGCATCTGCCGCATATCGTTTGACAGAAGTGTTAATCAATGAAGCAATGCGTATGAA
TGCGCACAGTGGTTATACCGTGGCACAGAAACTCAGCAACTGGGGGCTGATTCCATGGCCAAATCAGGTA
AATGAACTGGTAATTGGTATGCTAGATCGCCGTCCTGAAATGGTGTTTCTCTGTACACAAATTTGGTGCG
GGCTATGCCTTCCATTCTACATTGAACCCTATTATCGTGACCCTACACATGTAGGCAATTATATTGACGT
TGCTGCAAATGCAGCGGGGCCTTCATCAATTGCCAAACTGGTATCAATTCTATTACCGGCAATCCAGGTT
CATAGTCGAGCTCACGAGCGACTCACGCTAATAAATCGCCTGAGCAAGGCGGCATTAAGACACGGTTATA
CCGATAACCAACTTGATAATGCCATTACTCGATGGACTTCAGAGGCCCCCGAAGCCCGCCGCTCCTACAC
GCCACAAACGTACGACGAAGCTTCAACCCTTGACGAACTTCAACAGGCATTTGAATCAAATGATTCCGAA
CCTGAGTATCATGCGCCTTATCGTTTTTGTGAGCTTGCAGAGTCCGCCGCATTAGACAAGGTGGTGAAAA
TGTATGAGTGCTGGCATTGCCTGCAGTCGGATGCACGTTGTCGTTTTTTGGTTGCAGAGCGGCTAGTTAA
TGCGGGGGACACGACGTTAGCCAGAAAATTAGTTGATGATTACGATACCAGTAGTGACCGGGAGATGTCA
TGGAGCCAATGGTTAGGAGGAAATCGATTCCGTCTCTTCCACGCGCGTAAGCTACTCGATGGAGCAGCAA
TTCATCATGAAGCATATGAAGACTTCATCAGTTCAATTGTGGCTGGGAAAGAGAGCACCATGTCGTTGCT
AACAGATATGGCAGACATTCTTCCTGTGATCTGTGAGTCGCCAGACTGGCCCGCCGTCTGGTCTATCCTG
GCAGAGCAGATGTCTTTCACTCGCGAACACCGTATTGGTGAACTTTTCGAATTTGGAAATGAAAATATGA
CCGACGAAGAGTTACTTGCGGAATTGCTCCATTTTTCATTACGATTGCCTATCACCGAAGCTCGACGACA
CGCAGAGAAAACTGCACTAATTCTGGCGGTACATTCAACAGGAGGGCAAATCGTATTTGAGAACACCATA
ACACGACTCCTGAACGGCACCCTTGATGAACCATTCCAGGCATTGCAAATTTTGCTTTTGCTAAAACAGA
ACCACTTTGCTGCTAAATTTGGTGATTTAGTCTCTGGCCTTACGAATCATCGTGATGTAGCTGTTGCTGA
AGCTGCGTGCTTGTTAGCACAATATTGGCAGCTACCTGTATCGATTGATTTTCATCCGTTGCCGTTGACC
TATCGATTGGCACTCGACGGAGACCCTGATCATGAAAATGCTCTGTTAGATCCTGTGAGTGGGGCAATGC
GTATTGAAGTCGACTTAGGATGGACACAAATGCTTCGTCCCGTTGCACGGAGACTTGCAGAGTTTGCTGA
TTGTGACGAAATGAACATACGCCAGCGTGCCGCAACGTTTATTCAGCAATGGGGAGGGCTGGCAGCCTTT
GGCCCTGGAGCAACAAAAAAAATCGAATCTCAGTTACGCACACTCTCAATGCAAATCACCTATCTTAAGC
CCCATGCTTACATTGGCATACTGGCACTTCGTCATGTCGCTGGAGAGCTGAGCTTGGCAGGCTTGCTCTC
GCCAAGGGATAAACCATCGCTACTGGAACAAATGGATGCAGTACTTCCGCCAACTCCTCGCCCTGAAATG
CAAATCCGGCCAACTGGCATTAGGCGACCGCTTAAAGTCAAGGATGCCCCGTGGAGTGAAGCTGAAGAAA
TGTGGACAAATTTGGTTGACGAGGATGTTAAACCCTGGATAGGTCGTGCCGACGAATTCGTAATAGCCGA
GGTTTCACAATTCAAAATGCATGATACCCGGCGTGCTGAATATCAGGTCTATCGTATTAGCGCACCTCAA
ATTCATATTTCTGATGCCAAATTCATGGCATGGTATCAAAGTTTGCCCGCTGTCGTTTGGCTGGGAAAAA
TGATCCCACTTGACGAAGACCTCGCACCGACAATAGTCAGGCGTGTAGTAAGCTCCATCGGGACAATGTC
TTCGCCGGGATATGCCATTGCATTATGTCCTAATATCCAGATGCATCTGGGATGGCATGAATGCTGCGAG
ATGCCTAATATTTATACCGACCAGAACTCAACAATCGTAGCAAGATTAGTGAACTGGCGAGACGCCGGGC
CAGTGGATATTGATGATGATTATATATGGGGGGAAGGTTGCTATCTGACGCTTTCCAATGCAGGCCTGAT
ACAAGTCAAGACTCTGTTCGGCGAATTCACCGTGCGTAATTTCGCAAGCAGGGCTGTTCGGCAATTGCGA
CAAGGCGAAGCGCAAATGATAAAGACAGCTCAGAATCAGTTCCCGATACTGTAGCGAGACGATTTCACAA
CACGGTTCGATTACCTGACTTCTCCAACCATGGTCTGAAGAAGTCAGGGAGTGTAGATCATGCCGGCATT
CTGTTTCTGAATGGCGCAGGATTTCGGGTCAGGGTCACCACAACAGGCTTGTCCTTTTCTCGCAATAACT
AGCATAACCCCTTGGGGCCTCTAAACGG
Features (pLannotate 1.2.2; 9 found; start..end, strand, type, name):
    241..897     -  CDS            cat: CAT_ECOLX - Experimental evidence at protein level: Swiss-Prot protein existence level 1. This enzyme is an effector of chloramphenicol resistance in bacteria. From Escherichia coli. This protein is used as a marker in many commonly used cloning vectors, such as pACYC184.
    898..1000    -  promoter       cat promoter: promoter of the E. coli cat gene encoding chloramphenicol acetyltransferase
   1121..1264    +  mobile_element IS1 (fragment): prokaryotic transposable element IS1
   1383..1438    -  rep_origin     RSF ori (fragment): Plasmids containing the RSF 1030 origin of replication can be propagated in E. coli cells that contain additional plasmids with compatible origins.
   1526..2071    -  rep_origin     p15A ori: Plasmids containing the medium-copy-number p15A origin of replication can be propagated in E. coli cells that contain a second plasmid with the ColE1 origin.
   2183..2247    -  CDS            TcR (fragment): tetracycline efflux protein; tet; confers resistance to tetracycline
   2262..2283    -  protein_bind   CAP binding site: CAP binding activates transcription in the presence of cAMP. E. coli catabolite activator protein
   2302..2391    -  CDS            lcrS (fragment): LCRS_YERPE - Protein inferred from homology: Swiss-Prot protein existence level 3. From Yersinia pestis.
   8819..18      +  terminator     T7 terminator (across the origin): transcription terminator for bacteriophage T7 RNA polymerase
