[The description below was written by a language model from this plasmid's Addgene catalogue record and pLannotate feature annotations shown in this document.]
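Description:
EcAvs1 is a bacterial expression plasmid built on a trimmed pACYC184 backbone (about 2.3 kb of an 8,848 bp total) that carries the Avs1 antiviral defence gene from Escherichia coli NCTC9036. It replicates in E. coli from the p15A origin, which the record lists as low copy and which is compatible with ColE1-type plasmids, so it can be maintained alongside a second plasmid in the same cell. Selection is by chloramphenicol, provided by the cat (chloramphenicol acetyltransferase) gene under its native cat promoter. The tetracycline resistance gene of the parental pACYC184 survives only as a short fragment and is not expected to be functional. The small IS1 and RSF ori hits, and probably the lcrS hit, appear to be backbone remnants or sequence similarities rather than working parts.

The payload is an approximately 6.5 kb insert, catalogued as having been introduced by Gateway cloning. The automated annotation leaves essentially the whole insert region unlabelled, so neither the Avs1 open reading frame nor the promoter driving it is identified. The record does not state whether expression relies on native upstream sequence included in the insert or on a vector element. The only nearby regulatory features detected are a CAP binding site next to the backbone junction and a T7 terminator spanning the sequence origin at the far end of the insert. No tags or reporters are annotated.

Going by the associated publication title, the plasmid comes from work on prokaryotic innate immunity through pattern recognition of conserved viral proteins. It is suited to expressing this defence gene heterologously in laboratory E. coli, for instance to test protection against phage infection, although the record gives no further detail on specific assays.
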