Addgene plasmid #188787: EcAvs1
Purpose: Avs1 from Escherichia coli NCTC9036
Depositing lab: Feng Zhang. Depositing organization: Broad Institute. Publication: Prokaryotic innate immunity through pattern recognition of conserved viral proteins. Gao LA, Wilkinson ME, Strecker J, Makarova KS, Macrae RK, Koonin EV, Zhang F. Science. 2022 Aug 12;377(6607):eabm4096. doi: 10.1126/science.abm4096. Epub 2022 Aug 12. PubMed 35951700.
Backbone
  Vector backbone: pACYC184
  Backbone size w/o insert (bp): 2334
  Total vector size (bp): 8848
  Vector type: Bacterial Expression
Growth in bacteria
  Bacterial resistance: Chloramphenicol, 25 μg/mL
  Growth temperature: 37°C
  Growth strain: DH5alpha
  Copy number: Low Copy
Gene/Insert
  Gene/Insert name: EcAvs1
  Species: Escherichia coli NCTC9036
  Insert size (bp): 6514
  GenBank ID: WP_060615938.1
  Cloning method: Gateway Cloning
  Sequencing primers: 5′ N/A
Terms and licenses: Academic/Nonprofit Terms; Industry Terms: Not Available to Industry
How to cite: EcAvs1 was a gift from Feng Zhang (Addgene plasmid # 188787 ; http://n2t.net/addgene:188787 ; RRID:Addgene_188787)
